Addgene plasmid #234725: pCMV-evoCAST-Cas6
Purpose: Engineered human-codon optimized PseCas6 in mammalian cells (for evoCAST)
Depositing lab: David Liu. Publication: Programmable gene insertion in human cells with a laboratory-evolved CRISPR-associated transposase. Witte IP, Lampe GD, Eitzinger S, Miller SM, Berrios KN, McElroy AN, King RT, Stringham OG, Gelsinger DR, Vo PLH, Chen AT, Tolar J, Osborn MJ, Sternberg SH, Liu DR. Science. 2025 May 15;388(6748):eadt5199. doi: 10.1126/science.adt5199. Epub 2025 May 15. PubMed 40373119.
Backbone
  Vector backbone: pCMV with a BR322 origin
  Vector type: Mammalian Expression
Growth in bacteria
  Bacterial resistance: Ampicillin, 100 μg/mL
  Growth temperature: 37°C
  Growth strain: DH5alpha
  Copy number: High Copy
Gene/Insert
  Gene/Insert name: PseCas6
  Species: Synthetic
  Cloning method: Other
Terms and licenses: Academic/Nonprofit Terms; Industry Terms: Not Available to Industry
How to cite: pCMV-evoCAST-Cas6 was a gift from David Liu (Addgene plasmid # 234725 ; http://n2t.net/addgene:234725 ; RRID:Addgene_234725)
