[The description below was written by a language model from this plasmid's Addgene catalogue record and pLannotate feature annotations shown in this document.]
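Description:
pCMV-evoCAST-Cas6 is a 4,164 bp mammalian expression plasmid that supplies the Cas6 component of evoCAST, a laboratory-evolved CRISPR-associated transposase system for programmable gene insertion in human cells. The backbone is described as a pCMV vector with a pBR322-type origin. The feature table shows a high-copy ColE1/pMB1-family ori and an ampicillin resistance gene (β-lactamase with its own promoter) for propagation and selection in E. coli. No mammalian selection marker is annotated, which is consistent with use by transient transfection.

The insert is an engineered, human-codon-optimized, synthetic PseCas6 gene. The automated annotation does not label this coding sequence, but an unannotated gap lies between the T7 promoter and the bovine growth hormone polyadenylation signal, which is where the open reading frame presumably sits. Transcription in mammalian cells is driven by the human cytomegalovirus immediate-early enhancer and promoter and terminated by the bGH poly(A) signal. The T7 promoter just upstream of the insert could support in vitro transcription or serve as a sequencing primer site. The record does not state any epitope tags or nuclear localization signals on the protein. The remaining annotations are short cloning remnants with no evident function here: a bom fragment, an SV40 promoter fragment, a multiple cloning site fragment, the lac promoter, operator and CAP site, and a lacI fragment.

In type I-F CRISPR-associated transposase systems, Cas6 processes the CRISPR RNA and forms part of the RNA-guided DNA-targeting complex. This plasmid would therefore be expected to be co-delivered with constructs encoding the other evoCAST proteins, the guide RNA and a transposon donor, although the record does not list those partners.
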