Features (pLannotate 1.2.2; 14 found; start..end, strand, type, name):
    171..1031    -  CDS            AmpR: β-lactamase; bla; confers resistance to ampicillin, carbenicillin, and related antibiotics
   1032..1136    -  promoter       AmpR promoter: bla
   1207..1251    -  misc_feature   bom (fragment): basis of mobility region from pBR322
   1482..1785    +  enhancer       CMV enhancer: human cytomegalovirus immediate early enhancer
   1786..1989    +  promoter       CMV promoter: human cytomegalovirus (CMV) immediate early promoter
   2031..2049    +  promoter       T7 promoter: promoter for bacteriophage T7 RNA polymerase
   2879..3103    +  polyA_signal   bGH poly(A) signal: bovine growth hormone polyadenylation signal
   3107..3128    +  promoter       SV40 promoter (fragment): SV40 enhancer and early promoter
   3133..3149    +  misc_feature   MCS (fragment): pBluescript multiple cloning site
   3198..3214    -  protein_bind   lac operator: The lac repressor binds to the lac operator to inhibit transcription in E. coli. This inhibition can be relieved by adding lactose or isopropyl-β-D-thiogalactopyranoside (IPTG). lac repressor encoded by lacI
   3222..3252    -  promoter       lac promoter: promoter for the E. coli lac operon
   3267..3288    -  protein_bind   CAP binding site: CAP binding activates transcription in the presence of cAMP. E. coli catabolite activator protein
   3301..3393    -  CDS            lacI (fragment): lac repressor; lacI; The lac repressor binds to the lac operator to inhibit transcription in E. coli. This inhibition can be relieved by adding lactose or isopropyl-β-D-thiogalactopyranoside (IPTG).
   3576..4164    -  rep_origin     ori: high-copy-number ColE1/pMB1/pBR322/pUC origin of replication
>Addgene plasmid #234725 | pCMV-evoCAST-Cas6 | addgene full sequence | sequence record 467889 | Addgene NGS Result
GAAGATCCTTTGATCTTTTCTACGGGGTCTGACACTCAGTGGAACGAAAACTCACGTTAAGGGATTTTGG
TCATGAGATTATCAAAAAGGATCTTCACCTAGATCCTTTTAAATTAAAAATGAAGTTTTAAATCAATCTA
AAGTATATATGAGTAAACTTGGTCTGACAGTTACCAATGCTTAATCAGTGAGGCACCTATCTCAGCGATC
TGTCTATTTCGTTCATCCATAGTTGCCTGACTCCCCGTCGTGTAGATAACTACGATACGGGAGGGCTTAC
CATCTGGCCCCAGTGCTGCAATGATACCGCGAGACCCACGCTCACCGGCTCCAGATTTATCAGCAATAAA
CCAGCCAGCCGGAAGGGCCGAGCGCAGAAGTGGTCCTGCAACTTTATCCGCCTCCATCCAGTCTATTAAT
TGTTGCCGGGAAGCTAGAGTAAGTAGTTCGCCAGTTAATAGTTTGCGCAACGTTGTTGCCATTGCTACAG
GCATCGTGGTGTCACGCTCGTCGTTTAGTATGGCTTCATTCAGCTCCGGTTCCCAACGATCAAGGCGAGT
TACATGATCCCCCATGTTGTGCAAAAAAGCGGTTAGCTCCTTCGGTCCTCCGATCGTTGTCAGAAGTAAG
TTGGCCGCAGTGTTATCACTCATGGTTATGGCAGCACTGCATAATTCTCTTACTGTCATGCCATCCATAA
GATGCTTTTCTGTGACTGGTGAGTACTCAACCAAGTCATTCTGAGAATAGTGTATGCGGCGACCGAGTTG
CTCTTGCCCGGCGTCAATACGGGATAATACCGCGCCACATAGCAGAACTTTAAAAGTGCTCATCATTGGA
AAACGTTCTTCGGGGCGAAAACTCTCAAGGATCTTACCGCTGTTGAGATCCAGTTCGATGTAACCCACTC
GTGCACCCAACTGATCTTCAGCATCTTTTACTTTCACCAGCGTTTCTGGGTGAGCAAAAACAGGAAGGCA
AAATGCCGCAAAAAAGGGAATAAGGGCGACACGGAAATGTTGAATACTCATACTCTTCCTTTTTCAATAT
TATTGAAGCATTTATCAGGGTTATTGTCTCATGAGCGGATACATATTTGAATGTATTTAGAAAAATAAAC
AAATAGGGGTTCCGCGCACATTTCCCCGAAAAGTGCCACCTGACGTCGACGGATCGGGAGATCGATCTCC
CGATCCCCTAGGGTCGACTCTCAGTACAATCTGCTCTGATGCCGCATAGTTAAGCCAGTATCTGCTCCCT
GCTTGTGTGTTGGAGGTCGCTGAGTAGTGCGCGAGCAAAATTTAAGCTACAACAAGGCAAGGCTTGACCG
ACAATTGCATGAAGAATCTGCTTAGGGTTAGGCGTTTTGCGCTGCTTCGCGATGTACGGGCCAGATATAC
GCGTTGACATTGATTATTGACTAGTTATTAATAGTAATCAATTACGGGGTCATTAGTTCATAGCCCATAT
ATTGAGTTCCGCGTTACATAACTTACGGTAAATGGCCCGCCTGGCTGACCGCCCAACGACCCCCGCCCAT
TGACGTCAATAATGACGTATGTTCCCATAGTAACGCCAATAGGGACTTTCCATTGACGTCAATGGGTGGA
GTATTTACGGTAAACTGCCCACTTGGCAGTACATCAAGTGTATCATATGCCAAGTACGCCCCCTATTGAC
GTCAATGACGGTAAATGGCCCGCCTGGCATTATGCCCAGTACATGACCTTATGGGACTTTCCTACTTGGC
AGTACATCTACGTATTAGTCATCGCTATTACCATGGTGATGCGGTTTTGGCAGTACATCAATGGGCGTGG
ATAGCGGTTTGACTCACGGGGATTTCCAAGTCTCCACCCCATTGACGTCAATGGGAGTTTGTTTTGGCAC
CAAAATCAACGGGACTTTCCAAAATGTCGTAACAACTCCGCCCCATTGACGCAAATGGGCGGTAGGCGTG
TACGGTGGGAGGTCTATATAAGCAGAGCTGGTTTAGTGAACCGTCAGATCCGCTAGAGATCCGCGGCCGC
TAATACGACTCACTATAGGGAGACCCAAGCTTGGTACCGAGCTCGGATCCGCCACCATGGGCAAACGGAC
AGCCGACGGAAGCGAGTTCGAGTCACCGAAAAAGAAGCGAAAAGTTGGCTCCGGCAAAAGAACCGCCGAC
GGCAGCGAATTCGAGTCACCCAAGAAGAAGAGGAAAGTCGGCTCCGGCCAGAGATACTACTTTACCGTGC
ATTTCCTGCCTAAACAAGCCAATCTGGCCCTGCTGACAGGCAGATGCATCAGCATCATGCACGGCTTTAT
CCTGAAGCACAACATCGAGGGAATGGGCGTTACCTTCCCAGCCTGGTCCGACAGCAGCATCGGCAACGAA
ATTGCCTTCGTGTACACCGACAAGGAAATCCTCAACACACTGAAGGACCAGGCCTACTTCGTGGATATGC
AGGATTGCGGCTTCTTCAAGGTCTCCCAAGTGCTGGCTGTGCCCGATTCTTGCGAGGAAGTGCGGTTCAT
CCGGAACCAGGCCGTGGCCAAAATCTTCACCGGAGAGAGCAGAAGAAGGCTGAAAAGACTGCAGAAGAGA
GCCCTGGCCAGAGGCGAAGATTTCAACCCCAAGAAGATCGAGGCCCCTCGGGAAATCGATATCTTCCACA
GAGTGGCCATGACCAGCAAGAGCTCTCAGGAGGACTACATCCTGCACATCCAGAAACAGGACGTGGACTG
TCAGGCTGAGCCTTACTTTAGCAATTACGGCCTGGCCAGCAACGAGAAGTTCAAGGGAACAGTGCCTGAC
CTGAGCCCCAGCATCGACAGAAACTAACCGGTCATCATCACCATCACCATTGAGTTTAAACCCGCTGATC
AGCCTCGACTGTGCCTTCTAGTTGCCAGCCATCTGTTGTTTGCCCCTCCCCCGTGCCTTCCTTGACCCTG
GAAGGTGCCACTCCCACTGTCCTTTCCTAATAAAATGAGGAAATTGCATCGCATTGTCTGAGTAGGTGTC
ATTCTATTCTGGGGGGTGGGGTGGGGCAGGACAGCAAGGGGGAGGATTGGGAAGACAATAGCAGGCATGC
TGGGGATGCGGTGGGCTCTATGGCTTCTGAGGCGGAAAGAACCAGCTGGGGCTCGATACCGTCGACCTCT
AGCTAGAGCTTGGCGTAATCATGGTCATAGCTGTTTCCTGTGTGAAATTGTTATCCGCTCACAATTCCAC
ACAACATACGAGCCGGAAGCATAAAGTGTAAAGCCTAGGGTGCCTAATGAGTGAGCTAACTCACATTAAT
TGCGTTGCGCTCACTGCCCGCTTTCCAGTCGGGAAACCTGTCGTGCCAGCTGCATTAATGAATCGGCCAA
CGCGCGGGGAGAGGCGGTTTGCGTATTGGGCGCTCTTCCGCTTCCTCGCTCACTGACTCGCTGCGCTCGG
TCGTTCGGCTGCGGCGAGCGGTATCAGCTCACTCAAAGGCGGTAATACGGTTATCCACAGAATCAGGGGA
TAACGCAGGAAAGAACATGTGAGCAAAAGGCCAGCAAAAGGCCAGGAACCGTAAAAAGGCCGCGTTGCTG
GCGTTTTTCCATAGGCTCCGCCCCCCTGACGAGCATCACAAAAATCGACGCTCAAGTCAGAGGTGGCGAA
ACCCGACAGGACTATAAAGATACCAGGCGTTTCCCCCTGGAAGCTCCCTCGTGCGCTCTCCTGTTCCGAC
CCTGCCGCTTACCGGATACCTGTCCGCCTTTCTCCCTTCGGGAAGCGTGGCGCTTTCTCATAGCTCACGC
TGTAGGTATCTCAGTTCGGTGTAGGTCGTTCGCTCCAAGCTGGGCTGTGTGCACGAACCCCCCGTTCAGC
CCGACCGCTGCGCCTTATCCGGTAACTATCGTCTTGAGTCCAACCCGGTAAGACACGACTTATCGCCACT
GGCAGCAGCCACTGGTAACAGGATTAGCAGAGCGAGGTATGTAGGCGGTGCTACAGAGTTCTTGAAGTGG
TGGCCTAACTACGGCTACACTAGAAGAACAGTATTTGGTATCTGCGCTCTGCTGAAGCCAGTTACCTTCG
GAAAAAGAGTTGGTAGCTCTTGATCCGGCAAACAAACCACCGCTGGTAGCGGTGGTTTTTTTGTTTGCAA
GCAGCAGATTACGCGCAGAAAAAAAGGATCTCAA
